>Addgene plasmid #19080 | Ta1098 F199A | addgene partial sequence | sequence record 24479 | T7 5'-TAATACGACTCACTATAGGG-3'
TGCGTCATTCCCTCTGAATATTTTGTTTACTTTAAGAAGGAGATATACATATGCGCATTTTGGAAGAGGA
TCTTAAGAACAGCACGTACAGAATACGCATTGAAAGCCTGGACGATCTCTGGTATCTGAGAAATATACTC
TCTGAAGGCGATGAGGTTTCAGCAATCACATTCAGGCGGGTCGAAGAATCAGCCGATGTGCAGAGATCGA
GGGAACGTGAAAGGATCCCGATAACGATAAGACTCAAGGTGGAGAAGATAGAATTCCAGGACTTTGACAA
CAGGCTCCGCATACTCGGAACGGTTATTGAGGGGCCGGAGGATACGAAGGGTAAGCACCAGTCCATAACG
GTCACGGTGGATAGCGAGATATCCATCACCAAGGAATGGGACGACCAGCACATCGATCTTTTGAAAGAGG
CGACGGATGAAAAATACGTTACGGTATATACCGCTGTAGCCATGGATGAGGATGAAGCGCAGATTTTTCT
GATACATCCGTACGGAATCCAGCAGGTCGGCACTGTCTATTCAGGGAGATCCGGTAAATACGCAGAGGGC
AACTATTCCGAAGCCTCATATTTCGATCAGATTGTGAACGCGCTGAAGAACTACAGCANANNTTTTNTTT
ATCCCGCCCNCNGACTTGCNNGGAAATGTTCCCAAGTTNCTGCCNTAAGGGGAATAATGTCATCGGCAGT
TTCCGCAANAGCATGATTTTNCGNGCNNTTTTATANTTCACNCCCCCCCGANGGGCNAACTCTGTGTATG
AAGNTCGCAGGACAGGAAATGANGATTCTGTCCATGAAAAATTGGGCTTGGAGACCANTGAATCNTCANG
GGCCGCNACNTA
