>Addgene plasmid #19080 | Ta1098 F199A | addgene partial sequence | sequence record 24480 | T7-term
ANNCTCCTTNGGGCTTGTAGCAGCCGGATCTCAGTGGTGGTGGTGGTGGTGCTCGAGCTGCACCCTGTAG
CGCAAAATACCTGCAAATCCACCGAATTTCTTCACTATCTGCCCCGGATCATTGCTCACGCTCACTATAT
GTATTCTCGTCCCAACCGTTTGAGCAATGCTCAGTGATCTTCTGCCATCCTCTGTTCTGAACATTTCATC
GGTTATTATGAGGTCTGACAGGGCCCCCATCTGCAGAGCACTCTCAGTCTGGTCCCTCCCATAGACCCCC
ATATCTTTTTTCACTGCGACCAGAAACTCATCCACTATCTCCTTGTCCCTGGCGATCCTTTCATTACTCA
GCAGCTTCGCCCCATCGGCGGAGGTTATGAATTCATAAACAGCGCCAGAATCAGTCCTGTTTGCCGGAAA
ACTGCCGATGACATTTACTCCCCTCTGAGCGCAGTACCTTGCGAACCTGTCCCTGGCAGCTCCCGGGCCG
AGAATAATGATACTGTTGCTGTAGTTCTTCAGCGCGTTCACAATCTGATCGAAATATGAGGCTTCGGAAT
AGTTGCCCTCTGCGTATTTACCGGATCTCCCTGAATAGACAGTGCCGACCTGCTGGATTCCGTACGGATG
TATCAGAAAAATCTGCGCTTCATCCTCATCCATGGCTACAGCGGTATATACCGTANCGTATTTNCCCCCN
CNCTTAANAAAAAAANAGGNGGGGGGCCCCCCCCTTTTGGGGAGGANCCAANCCGCTACCACGNGACNGG
TAGGACGGNGCTACCTTCGA
