[The description below was written by a language model from this plasmid's Addgene catalogue record.]
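Description:
Ta1098 F199A is a bacterial expression plasmid built on the pET21a(+) backbone (5443 bp without insert). It carries a roughly 1020 bp insert encoding the Thermoplasma acidophilum cell division protein pelota-related protein, the archaeal counterpart of yeast Dom34, to which the record's gene link points. The open reading frame contains a single point substitution, F199A, and was cloned between the NdeI and XhoI sites, both of which remain intact. The plasmid confers ampicillin resistance, is listed as high copy, and is maintained in a standard cloning strain, DH5alpha.

No feature table is provided, so the regulatory elements are not itemised. The pET21a(+) family generally drives expression from a T7 promoter under lac operator control, which requires a host supplying T7 RNA polymerase for induced protein production. The listed T7 sequencing primer is consistent with that arrangement. The record describes a C-terminal tag on the insert but does not name it. Cloning into XhoI of pET21a(+) commonly places an insert in frame with the vector's C-terminal hexahistidine tag, though this is an inference from the backbone and is not stated in the record.

The associated publication concerns structural and functional analysis of Dom34, a key component of no-go mRNA decay. The construct therefore appears intended for recombinant production of the F199A mutant protein for comparison with the wild type in biochemical or structural studies. The specific role of residue F199 is not given in the record.
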