Addgene plasmid #19080: Ta1098 F199A
Depositing lab: SeWon Suh. Depositing organization: Seoul National University. Publication: Structural and functional insights into dom34, a key component of no-go mRNA decay. Lee HH, Kim YS, Kim KH, Heo I, Kim SK, Kim O, Kim HK, Yoon JY, Kim HS, Kim do J, Lee SJ, Yoon HJ, Kim SJ, Lee BG, Song HK, Kim VN, Park CM, Suh SW. Mol Cell. 2007 Sep 21. 27(6):938-50. 10.1016/j.molcel.2007.07.019 PubMed 17889667.
Backbone
  Vector backbone: pET21a(+)
  Backbone size w/o insert (bp): 5443
  Vector type: Bacterial Expression
Growth in bacteria
  Bacterial resistance: Ampicillin, 100 μg/mL
  Growth temperature: 37°C
  Growth strain: DH5alpha
  Copy number: High Copy
Gene/Insert
  Gene/Insert name: Cell division protein pelota related protein (alt name: Thermoplasma acidophilum)
  Species: Thermoplasma acidophilum
  Insert size (bp): 1020
  Mutation: F199A
  Entrez Gene: DOM34 (a.k.a. YNL001W)
  Tag / fusion protein: C tag (C terminal on insert)
  Cloning method: Restriction Enzyme; 5′ cloning site NdeI (not destroyed); 3′ cloning site XhoI (not destroyed)
  Sequencing primers: 5′ T7
Terms and licenses: Academic/Nonprofit Terms; Industry Terms: Not Available to Industry
How to cite: Ta1098 F199A was a gift from SeWon Suh (Addgene plasmid # 19080 ; http://n2t.net/addgene:19080 ; RRID:Addgene_19080)
